Addgene plasmid #246343: LentiX_((203-bp-DIAL-YB_TATA)-mGL-BGH)rev_DIV_pKG2948
Purpose: 203-bp DIAL Reporter Lentivirus (with divergent iRFP670) expressing mGreenLantern in the presence of ZFa and editable by Cre recombinase
Depositing lab: Kate Galloway. Depositing organization: Massachusetts Institute of Technology. Publication: Programmable promoter editing for precise control of transgene expression. Kabaria SR, Bae Y, Ehmann ME, Lende-Dorn BA, Beitz AM, Peterman EL, Love KS, Ploessl DS, Galloway KE. Nat Biotechnol. 2025 Oct 13. doi: 10.1038/s41587-025-02854-y. PubMed 41083901.
Backbone
  Vector backbone: pLentiX1
  Backbone manufacturer: Addgene #17297
  Vector type: Lentiviral, Synthetic Biology
Growth in bacteria
  Bacterial resistance: Ampicillin, 100 μg/mL
  Growth temperature: 30°C
  Growth strain: NEB Stable
  Copy number: High Copy
Gene/Insert
  Gene/Insert name: mGreenLantern
  Species: Aequorea victoria
  Cloning method: Golden Gate
Terms and licenses: Academic/Nonprofit Terms; Industry Terms: Not Available to Industry
Depositor comments: iRFP670 is expressed divergently from EF1a . Please visit https://doi.org/10.1101/2024.06.19.599813 for bioRxiv preprint.
How to cite: LentiX_((203-bp-DIAL-YB_TATA)-mGL-BGH)rev_DIV_pKG2948 was a gift from Kate Galloway (Addgene plasmid # 246343 ; http://n2t.net/addgene:246343 ; RRID:Addgene_246343)
