[The description below was written by a language model from this plasmid's Addgene catalogue record and pLannotate feature annotations shown in this document.]
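Description:
LentiX_((203-bp-DIAL-YB_TATA)-mGL-BGH)rev_DIV_pKG2948 is a roughly 10 kb lentiviral transfer plasmid built by Golden Gate assembly on the pLentiX1 backbone for synthetic-biology work in mammalian cells. In bacteria it is maintained through a high-copy ColE1/pUC-type origin and selected with ampicillin (AmpR); an f1 ori and an SV40 ori are also annotated. The viral portion has an RSV promoter driving a truncated HIV-1 5' LTR, followed by the Ψ packaging signal with a gag fragment, the RRE, and cPPT/CTS. Downstream of the cargo lie WPRE, a second truncated LTR and an SV40 poly(A) signal. This layout is typical of RSV-driven, Tat-independent transfer vectors that rely on packaging functions supplied in trans.

The cargo consists of two divergently oriented expression units. On the reverse strand relative to the viral genome sits the DIAL reporter: a minimal TATA-box promoter (YB_TATA in the name, partly matched as minP) drives mGreenLantern, a bright monomeric GFP derivative, terminated by the bGH poly(A) signal. Just upstream of the minimal promoter, two loxP sites flank a short spacer, corresponding to the "203-bp" element in the name. According to the record, mGreenLantern is expressed in the presence of the synthetic zinc-finger activator ZFa, and the promoter is editable by Cre; the ZFa binding sites themselves are not annotated. Excising the floxed spacer would presumably alter promoter architecture and so shift reporter output. In the forward orientation, the EF-1α promoter with its intron constitutively expresses the near-infrared protein iRFP670, which can mark transduced cells. The small ccdB, mHoneydew, attB1, TRE3GV and lacZα/lacI matches appear to be short homologies or cloning remnants rather than functional parts.
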