Features (pLannotate 1.2.2; 37 found; start..end, strand, type, name):
    198..298     +  CDS            Rev (fragment): human immunodeficiency virus 1 (HIV-1) Rev protein; rev; enhances nuclear export of unspliced and incompletely spliced viral mRNAs
    317..433     +  misc_feature   cPPT/CTS: central polypurine tract and central termination sequence of HIV-1
    460..684     -  polyA_signal   bGH poly(A) signal: bovine growth hormone polyadenylation signal
    696..1415    -  CDS            mGreenLantern: monomeric GFP derivative that displays exceptionally high brightness in cells (Campbell et al., 2020)
   1462..1478    -  promoter       minP (fragment): minimal TATA-box promoter with low basal activity
   1504..1537    -  protein_bind   loxP: Cre-mediated recombination occurs in the 8-bp core sequence (GCATACAT). Cre recombinase
   1659..1678    -  protein_bind   attB1 (fragment): mutant version of attB; recombination site for the Gateway® BP reaction BP Clonase™
   1680..1713    -  misc_feature   MCS (fragment): multiple cloning site
   1741..1774    -  protein_bind   loxP: Cre-mediated recombination occurs in the 8-bp core sequence (GCATACAT). Cre recombinase
   1976..2141    -  CDS            ccdB (fragment): CcdB, a bacterial toxin that poisons DNA gyrase; ccdB; Plasmids containing the ccdB gene cannot be propagated in standard E. coli strains.
   2147..2171    +  CDS            mHoneydew (fragment): monomeric derivative of DsRed fluorescent protein (Shaner et al., 2004) mammalian codon-optimized
   2226..2437    +  promoter       EF-1α core promoter: core promoter for human elongation factor EF-1α
   2438..2551    +  intron         EF-1α intron A (fragment): intron upstream of the start codon of human EF-1α
   3177..3380    +  intron         EF-1α intron A: truncated intron upstream of the start codon of human EF-1α
   3389..3423    +  promoter       TRE3GV promoter (fragment): 3rd-generation Tet-responsive promoter that can be activated by binding of Tet-On® 3G, optimized for retroviral and lentiviral vectors
   3451..4386    +  CDS            iRFP670: near-infrared fluorescent protein with an emission peak at 670 nm, engineered from a bacterial phytochrome (Shcherbakova and Verkhusha, 2013) derived from Rhodopseudomonas palustris RpBphP6
   4397..4985    +  misc_feature   WPRE: woodchuck hepatitis virus posttranscriptional regulatory element
   5007..5144    +  CDS            nef (fragment): NEF_HV1LA - Experimental evidence at protein level: Swiss-Prot protein existence level 1. Extracellular Nef protein targets CD4(+) T-lymphocytes for apoptosis by interacting with CXCR4 surface receptors. From Human immunodeficiency virus type 1 group M subtype B (isolate Lai) (HIV-1).
   5130..5310    +  LTR            5' LTR (truncated): truncated 5' long terminal repeat (LTR) from HIV-1
   5382..5503    +  polyA_signal   SV40 poly(A) signal: SV40 polyadenylation signal
   5543..5678    +  rep_origin     SV40 ori: SV40 origin of replication
   5699..5717    -  promoter       T7 promoter: promoter for bacteriophage T7 RNA polymerase
   5725..5880    +  CDS            lacZα (fragment): LacZα fragment of β-galactosidase; lacZ fragment
   5885..6313    +  rep_origin     f1 ori (sequence partly withheld): f1 bacteriophage origin of replication; arrow indicates direction of (+) strand synthesis
   6366..6470    +  promoter       AmpR promoter: bla
   6471..7331    +  CDS            AmpR: β-lactamase; bla; confers resistance to ampicillin, carbenicillin, and related antibiotics
   7502..8090    +  rep_origin     ori: high-copy-number ColE1/pMB1/pBR322/pUC origin of replication
   8273..8365    +  CDS            lacI (fragment): lac repressor; lacI; The lac repressor binds to the lac operator to inhibit transcription in E. coli. This inhibition can be relieved by adding lactose or isopropyl-β-D-thiogalactopyranoside (IPTG).
   8378..8399    +  protein_bind   CAP binding site: CAP binding activates transcription in the presence of cAMP. E. coli catabolite activator protein
   8414..8444    +  promoter       lac promoter: promoter for the E. coli lac operon
   8452..8468    +  protein_bind   lac operator: The lac repressor binds to the lac operator to inhibit transcription in E. coli. This inhibition can be relieved by adding lactose or isopropyl-β-D-thiogalactopyranoside (IPTG). lac repressor encoded by lacI
   8513..8531    +  promoter       T3 promoter: promoter for bacteriophage T3 RNA polymerase
   8559..8785    +  promoter       RSV promoter: Rous sarcoma virus enhancer/promoter
   8786..8966    +  LTR            5' LTR (truncated): truncated 5' long terminal repeat (LTR) from HIV-1
   9013..9138    +  misc_feature   HIV-1 Ψ: packaging signal of human immunodeficiency virus type 1
   9122..9485    +  CDS            HIV-1 gag (fragment): gag protein from human immunodeficiency virus 1; gag
   9631..9864    +  misc_feature   RRE: The Rev response element (RRE) of HIV-1 allows for Rev-dependent mRNA export from the nucleus to the cytoplasm.
>Addgene plasmid #246343 | LentiX_((203-bp-DIAL-YB_TATA)-mGL-BGH)rev_DIV_pKG2948 | addgene full sequence | sequence record 492412 | Addgene NGS Result
AAGAAAAGAATGAACAAGAATTATTGGAATTAGATAAATGGGCAAGTTTGTGGAATTGGTTTAACATAAC
AAATTGGCTGTGGTATATAAAATTATTCATAATGATAGTAGGAGGCTTGGTAGGTTTAAGAATAGTTTTT
GCTGTACTTTCTATAGTGAATAGAGTTAGGCAGGGATATTCACCATTATCGTTTCAGACCCACCTCCCAA
CCCCGAGGGGACCCGACAGGCCCGAAGGAATAGAAGAAGAAGGTGGAGAGAGAGACAGAGACAGATCCAT
TCGATTAGTGAACGGATCTCGACGGTATCGGTTAACTTTTAAAAGAAAAGGGGGGATTGGGGGGTACAGT
GCAGGGGAAAGAATAGTAGACATAATAGCAACAGACATACAAACTAAAGAATTACAAAAACAAATTACAA
AATTCAAAATTTTATCGTCCAGTGTGGTGGCTACTAGCGCCATAGAGCCCACCGCATCCCCAGCATGCCT
GCTATTGTCTTCCCAATCCTCCCCCTTGCTGTCCTGCCCCACCCCACCCCCCAGAATAGAATGACACCTA
CTCAGACAATGCGATGCAATTTCCTCATTTTATTAGGAAAGGACAGTGGGAGTGGCACCTTCCAGGGTCA
AGGAAGGCACGGGGGAGGGGCAAACAACAGATGGCTGGCAACTAGAAGGCACAGGTGCAACGTTGTTACT
TGTACAGCTCGTCCATGTCATGTGTAATCCCGGCGGCGGTCACCCTCTCCTTCAGGACCATGTGATCGCG
CTTCTCGTTGGGGTCTTTGCTCAGTTTGGACTGATGGCTCAGGTAGTGGTTGTCGGGCAGCAGCACGGGG
CCGTCGCCGATGGGGGTGTTCTGCTGGTAGTGGTCGGCGAGCTGCACGCCGCCGTCCTCAACGTTGTGGC
GGGTCTTGAAGTTAGCCTTGATGCCGTTCTTCTGCTTGTCGGCCGTGATATAGACCTTGTGGCTGTTGAA
GTTGTACTCCAGCTTGTGCCCCAGGATGTTGCCGTCCTCCTTGAAGTCGATGCCCTTCAGCACGATGCGG
TTCACCAGGGTGTCGCCCTCGAACTTCACCTCGGCGCGGGTCTTGTAGGTACCGTCGTCCTTGAAAGAGA
TGGTGCGCTCCTGGACGTAGCCTTCGGGCATGGCGGACTTGAAGAAGTCGTGCTGCTTCATGTGGTCGGG
GTAGCGGGCGAAGCAGGCCACGCCGTAGCCTAAGGTGGTCACGAGGGTGGGCCAGGGCACGGGCAGCTTG
CCGGTGGTGCAGATGAACTTCAGGGTCAGCTTGCCGTTGGTGGCATCGCCCTCGCCCTCGCCGCGGACGC
TGAACTTGTGGCCGTTTACGTCGCCGTCCAGCTCGACCAGGATGGGCACCACCCCGGTGAACAGCTCCTC
GCCCTTGCTCACCATGGTGGCTCATTGCTAGCGATGAGCTCTGGTAGTAGACTAGTGGCCCCCATTATAT
ACCCTCTAGAGTTGCTTGATCAGATCAAATCCGATAACTTCGTATAATGTATGCTATACGAAGTTATACG
CGTTCGCTCGAATTAATCAATTCTTTGCCAAAATGATGAGACAGCACAATAACCAGCACGTTGCCCAGGA
GCTGTAGGAGGTACCGGATCCAGTCGACTGAATTGGTTCCCATGGTGGAGCCTGCTTTTTTGTACAAAGT
CCCGGGCCCGCGGTACCGTCGACTGCAGAATTCAATTTAAATCGTACCGAGCGACTCGAGATAACTTCGT
ATAATGTATGCTATACGAAGTTATTCGGATTTGATCCAGAGGAGGGCACGTCCTCACTCTACACGTCCTC
ACTCCGCACGTCCTCACTCTACACGTCCTCACTCCGCACGTCCTCACTCTACACGTCCTCACTCCAATTC
AGATCTCCCGATCCGAGTACGAACATGGTAGCTAGTGGATCCTTCGTCGACCTGCAGACTGGCTGTGTAT
AAGGGAGCCTGACATTTATATTCCCCAGAACATCAGGTTAATGGCGTTTTTGATGTCATTTTCGCGGTGG
CTGAGATCAGCCACTTCTTCCCCGATAACGGAGACCGGCACACTGGCGCATATCGGTGGTCATCATGCGC
CAGCTTTCATCCCCGATATGCACCACCGGGTAAAGTTCACGCATATGAAGCTGGACATCACCTCCCACAA
CCTCGAGGTGGAACAGTACGCTGATATCTCTTATACTGCTCCGGTGCCCGTCAGTGGGCAGAGCGCACAT
CGCCCACAGTCCCCGAGAAGTTGGGGGGAGGGGTCGGCAATTGAACCGGTGCCTAGAGAAGGTGGCGCGG
GGTAAACTGGGAAAGTGATGTCGTGTACTGGCTCCGCCTTTTTCCCGAGGGTGGGGGAGAACCGTATATA
AGTGCAGTAGTCGCCGTGAACGTTCTTTTTCGCAACGGGTTTGCCGCCAGAACACAGGTAAGTGCCGTGT
GTGGTTCCCGCGGGCCTGGCCTCTTTACGGGTTATGGCCCTTGCGTGCCTTGAATTACTTCCACGCCCCT
GGCTGCAGTACGTGATTCTTGATCCCGAGCTTCGGGTTGGAAGTGGGTGGGAGAGTTCGAGGCCTTGCGC
TTAAGGAGCCCCTTCGCCTCGTGCTTGAGTTGAGGCCTGGCTTGGGCGCTGGGGCCGCCGCGTGCGAATC
TGGTGGCACCTTCGCGCCTGTCTCGCTGCTTTCGATAAGTCTCTAGCCATTTAAAATTTTTGATGACCTG
CTGCGACGCTTTTTTTCTGGCAAGATAGTCTTGTAAATGCGGGCCAAGATCTGCACACTGGTATTTCGGT
TTTTGGGGCCGCGGGCGGCGACGGGGCCCGTGCGTCCCAGCGCACATGTTCGGCGAGGCGGGGCCTGCGA
GCGCGGCCACCGAGAATCGGACGGGGGTAGTCTCAAGCTGGCCGGCCTGCTCTGGTGCCTGGCCTCGCGC
CGCCGTGTATCGCCCCGCCCTGGGCGGCAAGGCTGGCCCGGTCGGCACCAGTTGCGTGAGCGGAAAGATG
GCCGCTTCCCGGCCCTGCTGCAGGGAGCTCAAAATGGAGGACGCGGCGCTCGGGAGAGCGGGCGGGTGAG
TCACCCACACAAAGGAAAAGGGCCTTTCCGTCCTCAGCCGTCGCTTCATGTGACTCCACGGAGTACCGGG
CGCCGTCCAGGCACCTCGATTAGTTCTCGAGCTTTTGGAGTACGTCGTCTTTAGGTTGGGGGGAGGGGTT
TTATGCGATGGAGTTTCCCCACACTGAGTGGGTGGAGACTGAAGTTAGGCCAGCTTGGCACTTGATGTAA
TTCTCCTTGGAATTTGCCCTTTTTGAGTTTGGATCTTGGTTCATTCTCAAGCCTCAGACAGTGGTTCAAA
GTTTTTTTCTTCCATTTCAGGTGTCGTGAGAGCTCGTTTAGTGAACCGTCAGATCGCCTGGAGACGCCAT
CCACGCTGTAATGAGCCACCATGGCGCGTAAGGTCGATCTCACCTCCTGCGATCGCGAGCCGATCCACAT
CCCCGGCAGCATTCAGCCGTGCGGCTGCCTGCTAGCCTGCGACGCGCAGGCGGTGCGGATCACGCGCATT
ACGGAAAATGCCGGCGCGTTCTTTGGACGCGAAACTCCGCGGGTCGGTGAGCTACTCGCCGATTACTTCG
GCGAGACCGAAGCCCATGCGCTGCGCAACGCACTGGCGCAGTCCTCCGATCCAAAGCGACCGGCGCTGAT
CTTCGGTTGGCGCGACGGCCTGACCGGCCGCACCTTCGACATCTCACTGCATCGCCATGACGGTACATCG
ATCATCGAGTTCGAGCCTGCGGCGGCCGAACAGGCCGACAATCCGCTGCGGCTGACGCGGCAGATCATCG
CGCGCACCAAAGAACTGAAGTCGCTCGAAGAGATGGCCGCACGGGTGCCGCGCTATCTGCAGGCGATGCT
CGGCTATCACCGCGTGATGTTGTACCGCTTCGCGGACGACGGCTCCGGGATGGTGATCGGCGAGGCGAAG
CGCAGCGACCTCGAGAGCTTTCTCGGTCAGCACTTTCCGGCGTCGCTGGTCCCGCAGCAGGCGCGGCTAC
TGTACTTGAAGAACGCGATCCGCGTGGTCTCGGATTCGCGCGGCATCAGCAGCCGGATCGTGCCCGAGCA
CGACGCCTCCGGCGCCGCGCTCGATCTGTCGTTCGCGCACCTGCGCAGCATCTCGCCCTGCCATCTCGAA
TTTCTGCGGAACATGGGCGTCAGCGCCTCGATGTCGCTGTCGATCATCATTGACGGCACGCTATGGGGAT
TGATCATCTGTCATCATTACGAGCCGCGTGCCGTGCCGATGGCGCAGCGCGTCGCGGCCGAAATGTTCGC
CGACTTCTTATCGCTGCACTTCACCGCCGCCCACCACCAACGCTAACAACGCCGATAATCAACCTCTGGA
TTACAAAATTTGTGAAAGATTGACTGGTATTCTTAACTATGTTGCTCCTTTTACGCTATGTGGATACGCT
GCTTTAATGCCTTTGTATCATGCTATTGCTTCCCGTATGGCTTTCATTTTCTCCTCCTTGTATAAATCCT
GGTTGCTGTCTCTTTATGAGGAGTTGTGGCCCGTTGTCAGGCAACGTGGCGTGGTGTGCACTGTGTTTGC
TGACGCAACCCCCACTGGTTGGGGCATTGCCACCACCTGTCAGCTCCTTTCCGGGACTTTCGCTTTCCCC
CTCCCTATTGCCACGGCGGAACTCATCGCCGCCTGCCTTGCCCGCTGCTGGACAGGGGCTCGGCTGTTGG
GCACTGACAATTCCGTGGTGTTGTCGGGGAAATCATCGTCCTTTCCTTGGCTGCTCGCCTGTGTTGCCAC
CTGGATTCTGCGCGGGACGTCCTTCTGCTACGTCCCTTCGGCCCTCAATCCAGCGGACCTTCCTTCCCGC
GGCCTGCTGCCGGCTCTGCGGCCTCTTCCGCGTCTTCGCCTTCGCCCTCAGACGAGTCGGATCTCCCTTT
GGGCCGCCTCCCCGCCGCTCGCTGATATAGGGCCCGGTACCTTTAAGACCAATGACTTACAAGGCAGCTG
TAGATCTTAGCCACTTTTTAAAAGAAAAGGGGGGACTGGAAGGGCTAGCTCACTCCCAACGAAGACAAGA
TCTGCTTTTTGCTTGTACTGGGTCTCTCTGGTTAGACCAGATCTGAGCCTGGGAGCTCTCTGGCTAACTA
GGGAACCCACTGCTTAAGCCTCAATAAAGCTTGCCTTGAGTGCTTCAAGTAGTGTGTGCCCGTCTGTTGT
GTGACTCTGGTAACTAGAGATCCCTCAGACCCTTTTAGTCAGTGTGGAAAATCTCTAGCAGTAGTAGTTC
ATGTCATCTTATTATTCAGTATTTATAACTTGCAAAGAAATGAATATCAGAGAGTGAGAGGAACTTGTTT
ATTGCAGCTTATAATGGTTACAAATAAAGCAATAGCATCACAAATTTCACAAATAAAGCATTTTTTTCAC
TGCATTCTAGTTGTGGTTTGTCCAAACTCATCAATGTATCTTATCATGTCTGGCTCTAGCTATCCCGCCC
CTAACTCCGCCCATCCCGCCCCTAACTCCGCCCAGTTCCGCCCATTCTCCGCCCCATGGCTGACTAATTT
TTTTTATTTATGCAGAGGCCGAGGCCGCCTCGGCCTCTGAGCTATTCCAGAAGTAGTGAGGAGGCTTTTT
TGGAGGCCTAGGGACGTACCCAATTCGCCCTATAGTGAGTCGTATTACGCGCGCTCACTGGCCGTCGTTT
TACAACGTCGTGACTGGGAAAACCCTGGCGTTACCCAACTTAATCGCCTTGCAGCACATCCCCCTTTCGC
CAGCTGGCGTAATAGCGAAGAGGCCCGCACCGATCGCCCTTCCCAACAGTTGCGCAGCCTGAATGGCGAA
TGGG
[124 nt withheld, positions 5885-6008]
C
[91 nt withheld, positions 6010-6100]
A
[49 nt withheld, positions 6102-6150]
CCTTTGACGTTGGAGTCCACGTTCTTT
[37 nt withheld, positions 6178-6214]
ACCCTATCTCGGTCTATTCTTTTGATTTATAAGGGATTTTGCCGATTTCGGCCTATTGGTTAAAAAATGA
GCTGATTTAACAAAAATTTAACGCGAATTTTAACAAAATATTAACGCTTACAATTTAGGTGGCACTTTTC
GGGGAAATGTGCGCGGAACCCCTATTTGTTTATTTTTCTAAATACATTCAAATATGTATCCGCTCATGAG
ACAATAACCCTGATAAATGCTTCAATAATATTGAAAAAGGAAGAGTATGAGTATTCAACATTTCCGTGTC
GCCCTTATTCCCTTTTTTGCGGCATTTTGCCTTCCTGTTTTTGCTCACCCAGAAACGCTGGTGAAAGTAA
AAGATGCTGAAGATCAGTTGGGTGCACGAGTGGGTTACATCGAACTGGATCTCAACAGCGGTAAGATCCT
TGAGAGTTTTCGCCCCGAAGAACGTTTTCCAATGATGAGCACTTTTAAAGTTCTGCTATGTGGCGCGGTA
TTATCCCGTATTGACGCCGGGCAAGAGCAACTCGGTCGCCGCATACACTATTCTCAGAATGACTTGGTTG
AGTACTCACCAGTCACAGAAAAGCATCTTACGGATGGCATGACAGTAAGAGAATTATGCAGTGCTGCCAT
AACCATGAGTGATAACACTGCGGCCAACTTACTTCTGACAACGATTGGAGGACCGAAGGAGCTAACCGCT
TTTTTGCACAACATGGGGGATCATGTAACTCGCCTTGATCGTTGGGAACCGGAGCTGAATGAAGCCATAC
CAAACGACGAGCGTGACACCACGATGCCTGTAGCAATGGCAACAACGTTGCGCAAACTATTAACTGGCGA
ACTACTTACTCTAGCTTCCCGGCAACAATTAATAGACTGGATGGAGGCGGATAAAGTTGCAGGACCACTT
CTGCGCTCGGCCCTTCCGGCTGGCTGGTTTATTGCTGATAAATCTGGAGCCGGTGAGCGTGGGTCTCGCG
GTATCATTGCAGCACTGGGGCCAGATGGTAAGCCCTCCCGTATCGTAGTTATCTACACGACGGGGAGTCA
GGCAACTATGGATGAACGAAATAGACAGATCGCTGAGATAGGTGCCTCACTGATTAAGCATTGGTAACTG
TCAGACCAAGTTTACTCATATATACTTTAGATTGATTTAAAACTTCATTTTTAATTTAAAAGGATCTAGG
TGAAGATCCTTTTTGATAATCTCATGACCAAAATCCCTTAACGTGAGTTTTCGTTCCACTGAGCGTCAGA
CCCCGTAGAAAAGATCAAAGGATCTTCTTGAGATCCTTTTTTTCTGCGCGTAATCTGCTGCTTGCAAACA
AAAAAACCACCGCTACCAGCGGTGGTTTGTTTGCCGGATCAAGAGCTACCAACTCTTTTTCCGAAGGTAA
CTGGCTTCAGCAGAGCGCAGATACCAAATACTGTTCTTCTAGTGTAGCCGTAGTTAGGCCACCACTTCAA
GAACTCTGTAGCACCGCCTACATACCTCGCTCTGCTAATCCTGTTACCAGTGGCTGCTGCCAGTGGCGAT
AAGTCGTGTCTTACCGGGTTGGACTCAAGACGATAGTTACCGGATAAGGCGCAGCGGTCGGGCTGAACGG
GGGGTTCGTGCACACAGCCCAGCTTGGAGCGAACGACCTACACCGAACTGAGATACCTACAGCGTGAGCT
ATGAGAAAGCGCCACGCTTCCCGAAGGGAGAAAGGCGGACAGGTATCCGGTAAGCGGCAGGGTCGGAACA
GGAGAGCGCACGAGGGAGCTTCCAGGGGGAAACGCCTGGTATCTTTATAGTCCTGTCGGGTTTCGCCACC
TCTGACTTGAGCGTCGATTTTTGTGATGCTCGTCAGGGGGGCGGAGCCTATGGAAAAACGCCAGCAACGC
GGCCTTTTTACGGTTCCTGGCCTTTTGCTGGCCTTTTGCTCACATGTTCTTTCCTGCGTTATCCCCTGAT
TCTGTGGATAACCGTATTACCGCCTTTGAGTGAGCTGATACCGCTCGCCGCAGCCGAACGACCGAGCGCA
GCGAGTCAGTGAGCGAGGAAGCGGAAGAGCGCCCAATACGCAAACCGCCTCTCCCCGCGCGTTGGCCGAT
TCATTAATGCAGCTGGCACGACAGGTTTCCCGACTGGAAAGCGGGCAGTGAGCGCAACGCAATTAATGTG
AGTTAGCTCACTCATTAGGCACCCCAGGCTTTACACTTTATGCTTCCGGCTCGTATGTTGTGTGGAATTG
TGAGCGGATAACAATTTCACACAGGAAACAGCTATGACCATGATTACGCCAAGCGCGCAATTAACCCTCA
CTAAAGGGAACAAAAGCTGGAGCTGCAAGCTTAATGTAGTCTTATGCAATACTCTTGTAGTCTTGCAACA
TGGTAACGATGAGTTAGCAACATGCCTTACAAGGAGAGAAAAAGCACCGTGCATGCCGATTGGTGGAAGT
AAGGTGGTACGATCGTGCCTTATTAGGAAGGCAACAGACGGGTCTGACATGGATTGGACGAACCACTGAA
TTGCCGCATTGCAGAGATATTGTATTTAAGTGCCTAGCTCGATACATAAACGGGTCTCTCTGGTTAGACC
AGATCTGAGCCTGGGAGCTCTCTGGCTAACTAGGGAACCCACTGCTTAAGCCTCAATAAAGCTTGCCTTG
AGTGCTTCAAGTAGTGTGTGCCCGTCTGTTGTGTGACTCTGGTAACTAGAGATCCCTCAGACCCTTTTAG
TCAGTGTGGAAAATCTCTAGCAGTGGCGCCCGAACAGGGACTTGAAAGCGAAAGGGAAACCAGAGGAGCT
CTCTCGACGCAGGACTCGGCTTGCTGAAGCGCGCACGGCAAGAGGCGAGGGGCGGCGACTGGTGAGTACG
CCAAAAATTTTGACTAGCGGAGGCTAGAAGGAGAGAGATGGGTGCGAGAGCGTCAGTATTAAGCGGGGGA
GAATTAGATCGCGATGGGAAAAAATTCGGTTAAGGCCAGGGGGAAAGAAAAAATATAAATTAAAACATAT
AGTATGGGCAAGCAGGGAGCTAGAACGATTCGCAGTTAATCCTGGCCTGTTAGAAACATCAGAAGGCTGT
AGACAAATACTGGGACAGCTACAACCATCCCTTCAGACAGGATCAGAAGAACTTAGATCATTATATAATA
CAGTAGCAACCCTCTATTGTGTGCATCAAAGGATAGAGATAAAAGACACCAAGGAAGCTTTAGACAAGAT
AGAGGAAGAGCAAAACAAAAGTAAGACCACCGCACAGCAAGCGGCCGCTGATCTTCAGACCTGGAGGAGG
AGATATGAGGGACAATTGGAGAAGTGAATTATATAAATATAAAGTAGTAAAAATTGAACCATTAGGAGTA
GCACCCACCAAGGCAAAGAGAAGAGTGGTGCAGAGAGAAAAAAGAGCAGTGGGAATAGGAGCTTTGTTCC
TTGGGTTCTTGGGAGCAGCAGGAAGCACTATGGGCGCAGCGTCAATGACGCTGACGGTACAGGCCAGACA
ATTATTGTCTGGTATAGTGCAGCAGCAGAACAATTTGCTGAGGGCTATTGAGGCGCAACAGCATCTGTTG
CAACTCACAGTCTGGGGCATCAAGCAGCTCCAGGCAAGAATCCTGGCTGTGGAAAGATACCTAAAGGATC
AACAGCTCCTGGGGATTTGGGGTTGCTCTGGAAAACTCATTTGCACCACTGCTGTGCCTTGGAATGCTAG
TTGGAGTAATAAATCTCTGGAACAGATTTGGAATCACACGACCTGGATGGAGTGGGACAGAGAAATTAAC
AATTACACAAGCTTAATACACTCCTTAATTGAAGAATCGCAAAACCAGC
