>Addgene plasmid #246343 | LentiX_((203-bp-DIAL-YB_TATA)-mGL-BGH)rev_DIV_pKG2948 | depositor partial sequence | sequence record 484351 | Promoter (203-bp-DIAL-YB_TATA)
AGATCTGAATTGGAGTGAGGACGTGTAGAGTGAGGACGTGCGGAGTGAGGACGTGTAGAGTGAGGACGTG
CGGAGTGAGGACGTGTAGAGTGAGGACGTGCCCTCCTCTGGATCAAATCCGAATAACTTCGTATAGCATA
CATTATACGAAGTTATCTCGAGTCGCTCGGTACGATTTAAATTGAATTCTGCAGTCGACGGTACCGCGGG
CCCGGGACTTTGTACAAAAAAGCAGGCTCCACCATGGGAACCAATTCAGTCGACTGGATCCGGTACCTCC
TACAGCTCCTGGGCAACGTGCTGGTTATTGTGCTGTCTCATCATTTTGGCAAAGAATTGATTAATTCGAG
CGAACGCGTATAACTTCGTATAGCATACATTATACGAAGTTATCGGATTTGATCTGATCAAGCAACTCTA
GAGGGTATATAATGGGGGCCACTAGTCTACTACCAGAGCTCATCGCTAGC
